>Addgene plasmid #215327 | pCCL-MUC5ACPromoter-FLuc-CMV-RLuc-dsRed2 | addgene full sequence | sequence record 427283 | Addgene NGS Result
CTGTTCTGAGCACTCACTTCTGGGCACCAGGAACTCACAGGCTGCTGGGCATGGCACGGTGCCCAGGGAG
AGTCTAGGGTGGGGTATGTGGGGAGGACCCCTGCAGGCCAGGGCTTGGGGGGGCCCTCGGAAACTGGGCT
CTACCCGGCAGACACACCCATCTCCGCCTGCCACCGGCCGCTGGCCAGCCCGCAGTGAGCACCCACTGTT
TACTTGGGTGAGGGGGAACCACAGGCCCCGCCCTGCCCACCCACGTGAAGCACGGGGCTGGAGCCAGCTC
TGGGGCTACAAAAAGCTCCTGCCACCTTGGGTCCCTCCTCAGAGGCTGCTGAGGGACAGGGCACTCTTCC
CCGCCGTCCACACAATGAGTGTTGGCCGGAGGAAGCTGGGATCCAGATCTGCGATCTAAGTAAGCTTGGC
ATTCCGGTACTGTTGGTAAAGCCACCATGGAAGACGCCAAAAACATAAAGAAAGGCCCGGCGCCATTCTA
TCCGCTGGAAGATGGAACCGCTGGAGAGCAACTGCATAAGGCTATGAAGAGATACGCCCTGGTTCCTGGA
ACAATTGCTTTTACAGATGCACATATCGAGGTGGACATCACTTACGCTGAGTACTTCGAAATGTCCGTTC
GGTTGGCAGAAGCTATGAAACGATATGGGCTGAATACAAATCACAGAATCGTCGTATGCAGTGAAAACTC
TCTTCAATTCTTTATGCCGGTGTTGGGCGCGTTATTTATCGGAGTTGCAGTTGCGCCCGCGAACGACATT
TATAATGAACGTGAATTGCTCAACAGTATGGGCATTTCGCAGCCTACCGTGGTGTTCGTTTCCAAAAAGG
GGTTGCAAAAAATTTTGAACGTGCAAAAAAAGCTCCCAATCATCCAAAAAATTATTATCATGGATTCTAA
AACGGATTACCAGGGATTTCAGTCGATGTACACGTTCGTCACATCTCATCTACCTCCCGGTTTTAATGAA
TACGATTTTGTGCCAGAGTCCTTCGATAGGGACAAGACAATTGCACTGATCATGAACTCCTCTGGATCTA
CTGGTCTGCCTAAAGGTGTCGCTCTGCCTCATAGAACTGCCTGCGTGAGATTCTCGCATGCCAGAGATCC
TATTTTTGGCAATCAAATCATTCCGGATACTGCGATTTTAAGTGTTGTTCCATTCCATCACGGTTTTGGA
ATGTTTACTACACTCGGATATTTGATATGTGGATTTCGAGTCGTCTTAATGTATAGATTTGAAGAAGAGC
TGTTTCTGAGGAGCCTTCAGGATTACAAGATTCAAAGTGCGCTGCTGGTGCCAACCCTATTCTCCTTCTT
CGCCAAAAGCACTCTGATTGACAAATACGATTTATCTAATTTACACGAAATTGCTTCTGGTGGCGCTCCC
CTCTCTAAGGAAGTCGGGGAAGCGGTTGCCAAGAGGTTCCATCTGCCAGGTATCAGGCAAGGATATGGGC
TCACTGAGACTACATCAGCTATTCTGATTACACCCGAGGGGGATGATAAACCGGGCGCGGTCGGTAAAGT
TGTTCCATTTTTTGAAGCGAAGGTTGTGGATCTGGATACCGGGAAAACGCTGGGCGTTAATCAAAGAGGC
GAACTGTGTGTGAGAGGTCCTATGATTATGTCCGGTTATGTAAACAATCCGGAAGCGACCAACGCCTTGA
TTGACAAGGATGGATGGCTACATTCTGGAGACATAGCTTACTGGGACGAAGACGAACACTTCTTCATCGT
TGACCGCCTGAAGTCTCTGATTAAGTACAAAGGCTATCAGGTGGCTCCCGCTGAATTGGAATCCATCTTG
CTCCAACACCCCAACATCTTCGACGCAGGTGTCGCAGGTCTTCCCGACGATGACGCCGGTGAACTTCCCG
CCGCCGTTGTTGTTTTGGAGCACGGAAAGACGATGACGGAAAAAGAGATCGTGGATTACGTCGCCAGTCA
AGTAACAACCGCGAAAAAGTTGCGCGGAGGAGTTGTGTTTGTGGACGAAGTACCGAAAGGTCTTACCGGA
AAACTCGACGCAAGAAAAATCAGAGAGATCCTCATAAAGGCCAAGAAGGGCGGAAAGATCGCCGTGTAAT
TCTAGAGTCGGGATATCATGCAGGAATTCGATTAATAGTAATCAATTACGGGGTCATTAGTTCATAGCCC
ATATATGGAGTTCCGCGTTACATAACTTACGGTAAATGGCCCGCCTGGCTGACCGCCCAACGACCCCCGC
CCATTGACGTCAATAATGACGTATGTTCCCATAGTAACGCCAATAGGGACTTTCCATTGACGTCAATGGG
TGGAGTATTTACGGTAAACTGCCCACTTGGCAGTACATCAAGTGTATCATATGCCAAGTACGCCCCCTAT
TGACGTCAATGACGGTAAATGGCCCGCCTGGCATTATGCCCAGTACATGACCTTATGGGACTTTCCTACT
TGGCAGTACATCTACGTATTAGTCATCGCTATTACCATGGTGATGCGGTTTTGGCAGTACATCAATGGGC
GTGGATAGCGGTTTGACTCACGGGGATTTCCAAGTCTCCACCCCATTGACGTCAATGGGAGTTTGTTTTG
GCACCAAAATCAACGGGACTTTCCAAAATGTCGTAACAACTCCGCCCCATTGACGCAAATGGGCGGTAGG
CGTGTACGGTGGGAGGTCTATATAAGCAGAGCTGGTTTAGTGAACCGTCAGATCCGCTAGCATGGCTTCC
AAGGTGTACGACCCCGAGCAACGCAAACGCATGATCACTGGGCCTCAGTGGTGGGCTCGCTGCAAGCAAA
TGAACGTGCTGGACTCCTTCATCAACTACTATGATTCCGAGAAGCACGCCGAGAACGCCGTGATTTTTCT
GCATGGTAACGCTGCCTCCAGCTACCTGTGGAGGCACGTCGTGCCTCACATCGAGCCCGTGGCTAGATGC
ATCATCCCTGATCTGATCGGAATGGGTAAGTCCGGCAAGAGCGGGAATGGCTCATATCGCCTCCTGGATC
ACTACAAGTACCTCACCGCTTGGTTCGAGCTGCTGAACCTTCCAAAGAAAATCATCTTTGTGGGCCACGA
CTGGGGGGCTTGTCTGGCCTTTCACTACTCCTACGAGCACCAAGACAAGATCAAGGCCATCGTCCATGCT
GAGAGTGTCGTGGACGTGATCGAGTCCTGGGACGAGTGGCCTGACATCGAGGAGGATATCGCCCTGATCA
AGAGCGAAGAGGGCGAGAAAATGGTGCTTGAGAATAACTTCTTCGTCGAGACCATGCTCCCAAGCAAGAT
CATGCGGAAACTGGAGCCTGAGGAGTTCGCTGCCTACCTGGAGCCATTCAAGGAGAAGGGCGAGGTTAGA
CGGCCTACCCTCTCCTGGCCTCGCGAGATCCCTCTCGTTAAGGGAGGCAAGCCCGACGTCGTCCAGATTG
TCCGCAACTACAACGCCTACCTTCGGGCCAGCGACGATCTGCCTAAGATGTTCATCGAGTCCGACCCTGG
GTTCTTTTCCAACGCTATTGTCGAGGGAGCTAAGAAGTTCCCTAACACCGAGTTCGTGAAGGTGAAGGGC
CTCCACTTCAGCCAGGAGGACGCTCCAGATGAAATGGGTAAGTACATCAAGAGCTTCGTGGAGCGCGTGC
TGAAGAACGAGCAGGGCAGCGGCAGCGACGAGGTTGACGGCAGCGGCAGCGAATTCATGGCCTCCTCCGA
GAACGTCATCACCGAGTTCATGCGCTTCAAGGTGCGCATGGAGGGCACCGTGAACGGCCACGAGTTCGAG
ATCGAGGGCGAGGGCGAGGGCCGCCCCTACGAGGGCCACAACACCGTGAAGCTGAAGGTGACCAAGGGCG
GCCCCCTGCCCTTCGCCTGGGACATCCTGTCCCCCCAGTTCCAGTACGGCTCCAAGGTGTACGTGAAGCA
CCCCGCCGACATCCCCGACTACAAGAAGCTGTCCTTCCCCGAGGGCTTCAAGTGGGAGCGCGTGATGAAC
TTCGAGGACGGCGGCGTGGCGACCGTGACCCAGGACTCCTCCCTGCAGGACGGCTGCTTCATCTACAAGG
TGAAGTTCATCGGCGTGAACTTCCCCTCCGACGGCCCCGTGATGAAGAAGAAGACCATGGGCTGGGAGGC
CTCCACCGAGCGCCTGTACCCCCGCGACGGCGTGCTGAAGGGCGAGACCCACAAGGCCCTGAAGCTGAAG
GACGGCGGCCACTACCTGGTGGAGTTCAAATCCATCTACATGGCCAAGAAGCCCGTGCAGCTGCCCGGCT
ACTACTACGTGGACGCCAAGCTGGACATCACCTCCCACAACGAGGACTACACCATCGTGGAGCAGTACGA
GCGCACCGAGGGCCGCCACCACCTGTTCCTGTAGGTCGACAATCAACCTCTGGATTACAAAATTTGTGAA
AGATTGACTGGTATTCTTAACTATGTTGCTCCTTTTACGCTATGTGGATACGCTGCTTTAATGCCTTTGT
ATCATGCTATTGCTTCCCGTATGGCTTTCATTTTCTCCTCCTTGTATAAATCCTGGTTGCTGTCTCTTTA
TGAGGAGTTGTGGCCCGTTGTCAGGCAACGTGGCGTGGTGTGCACTGTGTTTGCTGACGCAACCCCCACT
GGTTGGGGCATTGCCACCACCTGTCAGCTCCTTTCCGGGACTTTCGCTTTCCCCCTCCCTATTGCCACGG
CGGAACTCATCGCCGCCTGCCTTGCCCGCTGCTGGACAGGGGCTCGGCTGTTGGGCACTGACAATTCCGT
GGTGTTGTCGGGGAAATCATCGTCCTTTCCTTGGCTGCTCGCCTGTGTTGCCACCTGGATTCTGCGCGGG
ACGTCCTTCTGCTACGTCCCTTCGGCCCTCAATCCAGCGGACCTTCCTTCCCGCGGCCTGCTGCCGGCTC
TGCGGCCTCTTCCGCGTCTTCGCCTTCGCCCTCAGACGAGTCGGATCTCCCTTTGGGCCGCCTCCCCGCC
TGGAATTCGAGCTCGGTACCTTTAAGACCAATGACTTACAAGGCAGCTGTAGATCTTAGCCACTTTTTAA
AAGAAAAGGGGGGACTGGAAGGGCTAATTCACTCCCAACGAAGACAAGATCTGCTTTTTGCTTGTACTGG
GTCTCTCTGGTTAGACCAGATCTGAGCCTGGGAGCTCTCTGGCTAACTAGGGAACCCACTGCTTAAGCCT
CAATAAAGCTTGCCTTGAGTGCTTCAAGTAGTGTGTGCCCGTCTGTTGTGTGACTCTGGTAACTAGAGAT
CCCTCAGACCCTTTTAGTCAGTGTGGAAAATCTCTAGCAGTAGTAGTTCATGTCATCTTATTATTCAGTA
TTTATAACTTGCAAAGAAATGAATATCAGAGAGTGAGAGGAACTTGTTTATTGCAGCTTATAATGGTTAC
AAATAAAGCAATAGCATCACAAATTTCACAAATAAAGCATTTTTTTCACTGCATTCTAGTTGTGGTTTGT
CCAAACTCATCAATGTATCTTATCATGTCTGGCTCTAGCTATCCCGCCCCTAACTCCGCCCATCCCGCCC
CTAACTCCGCCCAGTTCCGCCCATTCTCCGCCCCATGGCTGACTAATTTTTTTTATTTATGCAGAGGCCG
AGGCCGCCTCGGCCTCTGAGCTATTCCAGAAGTAGTGAGGAGGCTTTTTTGGAGGCCTAGGGACGTACCC
AATTCGCCCTATAGTGAGTCGTATTACGCGCGCTCACTGGCCGTCGTTTTACAACGTCGTGACTGGGAAA
ACCCTGGCGTTACCCAACTTAATCGCCTTGCAGCACATCCCCCTTTCGCCAGCTGGCGTAATAGCGAAGA
GGCCCGCACCGATCGCCCTTCCCAACAGTTGCGCAGCCTGAATGGCGAATGGG
[124 nt withheld, positions 5864-5987]
C
[91 nt withheld, positions 5989-6079]
A
[49 nt withheld, positions 6081-6129]
CCTTTGACGTTGGAGTCCACGTTCTTT
[37 nt withheld, positions 6157-6193]
ACCCTATCTCGGTCTATTCTTTTGATTTATAAGGGATTTTGCCGATTTCGGCCTATTGGTTAAAAAATGA
GCTGATTTAACAAAAATTTAACGCGAATTTTAACAAAATATTAACGCTTACAATTTAGGTGGCACTTTTC
GGGGAAATGTGCGCGGAACCCCTATTTGTTTATTTTTCTAAATACATTCAAATATGTATCCGCTCATGAG
ACAATAACCCTGATAAATGCTTCAATAATATTGAAAAAGGAAGAGTATGAGTATTCAACATTTCCGTGTC
GCCCTTATTCCCTTTTTTGCGGCATTTTGCCTTCCTGTTTTTGCTCACCCAGAAACGCTGGTGAAAGTAA
AAGATGCTGAAGATCAGTTGGGTGCACGAGTGGGTTACATCGAACTGGATCTCAACAGCGGTAAGATCCT
TGAGAGTTTTCGCCCCGAAGAACGTTTTCCAATGATGAGCACTTTTAAAGTTCTGCTATGTGGCGCGGTA
TTATCCCGTATTGACGCCGGGCAAGAGCAACTCGGTCGCCGCATACACTATTCTCAGAATGACTTGGTTG
AGTACTCACCAGTCACAGAAAAGCATCTTACGGATGGCATGACAGTAAGAGAATTATGCAGTGCTGCCAT
AACCATGAGTGATAACACTGCGGCCAACTTACTTCTGACAACGATCGGAGGACCGAAGGAGCTAACCGCT
TTTTTGCACAACATGGGGGATCATGTAACTCGCCTTGATCGTTGGGAACCGGAGCTGAATGAAGCCATAC
CAAACGACGAGCGTGACACCACGATGCCTGTAGCAATGGCAACAACGTTGCGCAAACTATTAACTGGCGA
ACTACTTACTCTAGCTTCCCGGCAACAATTAATAGACTGGATGGAGGCGGATAAAGTTGCAGGACCACTT
CTGCGCTCGGCCCTTCCGGCTGGCTGGTTTATTGCTGATAAATCTGGAGCCGGTGAGCGTGGGTCTCGCG
GTATCATTGCAGCACTGGGGCCAGATGGTAAGCCCTCCCGTATCGTAGTTATCTACACGACGGGGAGTCA
GGCAACTATGGATGAACGAAATAGACAGATCGCTGAGATAGGTGCCTCACTGATTAAGCATTGGTAACTG
TCAGACCAAGTTTACTCATATATACTTTAGATTGATTTAAAACTTCATTTTTAATTTAAAAGGATCTAGG
TGAAGATCCTTTTTGATAATCTCATGACCAAAATCCCTTAACGTGAGTTTTCGTTCCACTGAGCGTCAGA
CCCCGTAGAAAAGATCAAAGGATCTTCTTGAGATCCTTTTTTTCTGCGCGTAATCTGCTGCTTGCAAACA
AAAAAACCACCGCTACCAGCGGTGGTTTGTTTGCCGGATCAAGAGCTACCAACTCTTTTTCCGAAGGTAA
CTGGCTTCAGCAGAGCGCAGATACCAAATACTGTTCTTCTAGTGTAGCCGTAGTTAGGCCACCACTTCAA
GAACTCTGTAGCACCGCCTACATACCTCGCTCTGCTAATCCTGTTACCAGTGGCTGCTGCCAGTGGCGAT
AAGTCGTGTCTTACCGGGTTGGACTCAAGACGATAGTTACCGGATAAGGCGCAGCGGTCGGGCTGAACGG
GGGGTTCGTGCACACAGCCCAGCTTGGAGCGAACGACCTACACCGAACTGAGATACCTACAGCGTGAGCT
ATGAGAAAGCGCCACGCTTCCCGAAGGGAGAAAGGCGGACAGGTATCCGGTAAGCGGCAGGGTCGGAACA
GGAGAGCGCACGAGGGAGCTTCCAGGGGGAAACGCCTGGTATCTTTATAGTCCTGTCGGGTTTCGCCACC
TCTGACTTGAGCGTCGATTTTTGTGATGCTCGTCAGGGGGGCGGAGCCTATGGAAAAACGCCAGCAACGC
GGCCTTTTTACGGTTCCTGGCCTTTTGCTGGCCTTTTGCTCACATGTTCTTTCCTGCGTTATCCCCTGAT
TCTGTGGATAACCGTATTACCGCCTTTGAGTGAGCTGATACCGCTCGCCGCAGCCGAACGACCGAGCGCA
GCGAGTCAGTGAGCGAGGAAGCGGAAGAGCGCCCAATACGCAAACCGCCTCTCCCCGCGCGTTGGCCGAT
TCATTAATGCAGCTGGCACGACAGGTTTCCCGACTGGAAAGCGGGCAGTGAGCGCAACGCAATTAATGTG
AGTTAGCTCACTCATTAGGCACCCCAGGCTTTACACTTTATGCTTCCGGCTCGTATGTTGTGTGGAATTG
TGAGCGGATAACAATTTCACACAGGAAACAGCTATGACCATGATTACGCCAAGCGCGCAATTAACCCTCA
CTAAAGGGAACAAAAGCTGGAGCTGCAAGCTTGGCCATTGCATACGTTGTATCCATATCATAATATGTAC
ATTTATATTGGCTCATGTCCAACATTACCGCCATGTTGACATTGATTATTGACTAGTTATTAATAGTAAT
CAATTACGGGGTCATTAGTTCATAGCCCATATATGGAGTTCCGCGTTACATAACTTACGGTAAATGGCCC
GCCTGGCTGACCGCCCAACGACCCCCGCCCATTGACGTCAATAATGACGTATGTTCCCATAGTAACGCCA
ATAGGGACTTTCCATTGACGTCAATGGGTGGAGTATTTACGGTAAACTGCCCACTTGGCAGTACATCAAG
TGTATCATATGCCAAGTACGCCCCCTATTGACGTCAATGACGGTAAATGGCCCGCCTGGCATTATGCCCA
GTACATGACCTTATGGGACTTTCCTACTTGGCAGTACATCTACGTATTAGTCATCGCTATTACCATGGTG
ATGCGGTTTTGGCAGTACATCAATGGGCGTGGATAGCGGTTTGACTCACGGGGATTTCCAAGTCTCCACC
CCATTGACGTCAATGGGAGTTTGTTTTGGCACCAAAATCAACGGGACTTTCCAAAATGTCGTAACAACTC
CGCCCCATTGACGCAAATGGGCGGTAGGCGTGTACGGTGGGAGGTCTATATAAGCAGAGCTCGTTTAGTG
AACCGGGGTCTCTCTGGTTAGACCAGATCTGAGCCTGGGAGCTCTCTGGCTAACTAGGGAACCCACTGCT
TAAGCCTCAATAAAGCTTGCCTTGAGTGCTTCAAGTAGTGTGTGCCCGTCTGTTGTGTGACTCTGGTAAC
TAGAGATCCCTCAGACCCTTTTAGTCAGTGTGGAAAATCTCTAGCAGTGGCGCCCGAACAGGGACTTGAA
AGCGAAAGGGAAACCAGAGGAGCTCTCTCGACGCAGGACTCGGCTTGCTGAAGCGCGCACGGCAAGAGGC
GAGGGGCGGCGACTGGTGAGTACGCCAAAAATTTTGACTAGCGGAGGCTAGAAGGAGAGAGATGGGTGCG
AGAGCGTCAGTATTAAGCGGGGGAGAATTAGATCGCGATGGGAAAAAATTCGGTTAAGGCCAGGGGGAAA
GAAAAAATATAAATTAAAACATATAGTATGGGCAAGCAGGGAGCTAGAACGATTCGCAGTTAATCCTGGC
CTGTTAGAAACATCAGAAGGCTGTAGACAAATACTGGGACAGCTACAACCATCCCTTCAGACAGGATCAG
AAGAACTTAGATCATTATATAATACAGTAGCAACCCTCTATTGTGTGCATCAAAGGATAGAGATAAAAGA
CACCAAGGAAGCTTTAGACAAGATAGAGGAAGAGCAAAACAAAAGTAAGACCACCGCACAGCAAGCGGCC
GCTGATCTTCAGACCTGGAGGAGGAGATATGAGGGACAATTGGAGAAGTGAATTATATAAATATAAAGTA
GTAAAAATTGAACCATTAGGAGTAGCACCCACCAAGGCAAAGAGAAGAGTGGTGCAGAGAGAAAAAAGAG
CAGTGGGAATAGGAGCTTTGTTCCTTGGGTTCTTGGGAGCAGCAGGAAGCACTATGGGCGCAGCGTCAAT
GACGCTGACGGTACAGGCCAGACAATTATTGTCTGGTATAGTGCAGCAGCAGAACAATTTGCTGAGGGCT
ATTGAGGCGCAACAGCATCTGTTGCAACTCACAGTCTGGGGCATCAAGCAGCTCCAGGCAAGAATCCTGG
CTGTGGAAAGATACCTAAAGGATCAACAGCTCCTGGGGATTTGGGGTTGCTCTGGAAAACTCATTTGCAC
CACTGCTGTGCCTTGGAATGCTAGTTGGAGTAATAAATCTCTGGAACAGATTTGGAATCACACGACCTGG
ATGGAGTGGGACAGAGAAATTAACAATTACACAAGCTTAATACACTCCTTAATTGAAGAATCGCAAAACC
AGCAAGAAAAGAATGAACAAGAATTATTGGAATTAGATAAATGGGCAAGTTTGTGGAATTGGTTTAACAT
AACAAATTGGCTGTGGTATATAAAATTATTCATAATGATAGTAGGAGGCTTGGTAGGTTTAAGAATAGTT
TTTGCTGTACTTTCTATAGTGAATAGAGTTAGGCAGGGATATTCACCATTATCGTTTCAGACCCACCTCC
CAACCCCGAGGGGACCCGACAGGCCCGAAGGAATAGAAGAAGAAGGTGGAGAGAGAGACAGAGACAGATC
CATTCGATTAGTGAACGGATCTCGACGGTATCGGTTAACTTTTAAAAGAAAAGGGGGGATTGGGGGGTAC
AGTGCAGGGGAAAGAATAGTAGACATAATAGCAACAGACATACAAACTAAAGAATTACAAAAACAAATTA
CAAAAATTCAAAATTTTATCGATCACGAGACTAGCCTCGAGACTCACTGGGACCTTTCTGTGCTGGGACT
GCTCGGACCAGTCAACAGCTTCCTGTCCAGAGGGTACTGAGCATTTCTGGATCTTGGTGGCCAGAGACCA
TCAAGTGACTTGAACTGGCCCTGCCCGCCTGGGGTCAGGAGACAGAAGCACAGGTGGACTCCTGGGCAAT
GCTGGGAGGGGGCTGCATGGTGAGGGAGGGGTTCTATCATTTGCCTGGAGGCTGCTGCCAGGAGCCCCTC
TCCAGGGAGGGTGAGGCTGGCTGGCGCTACTTCAGTGGCAGCATGTGGCTGGCCTGAGGGACGCCTTGGC
TCACTCACTCCTCAATCACTCATTTACTCATTCATTCACTCACTCAATCATTTTTCCTTTCGCCACACTC
CTGCCGCATGTGCTCTCTCTCTAGGCATCCGGGTAAGACAAGACATGGGGAGTAAAAGGCACAGAAATGG
AGAAATAGGTGACCATAAGGAGCTTTGGATGGGGCTGGGGCTGGCCTCTCCCTCCCAGGCAGCCACACAT
TCCCCAGCCAAGGTCGGCAGCTCCACTGCCCATGTGGAGGGTCCAACCAGGAGGTCGGCCATGGGAGGAA
TGGCAGGAAAGGGAAAGGCTGGGCTGGGCCCCCTGTCCTGCTGCAGAGGGATTAGTGTCAAAGAGGTGCC
TTAAGG
Features (pLannotate 1.2.2; 29 found; start..end, strand, type, name):
    447..2099    +  CDS            luciferase: firefly luciferase; luc+; enhanced luc+ version of the luciferase gene
   2186..2489    +  enhancer       CMV enhancer: human cytomegalovirus immediate early enhancer
   2490..2693    +  promoter       CMV promoter: human cytomegalovirus (CMV) immediate early promoter
   2722..3654    +  CDS            hRluc: Renilla luciferase human codon-optimized
   3697..4374    +  CDS            DsRed2: improved tetrameric variant of DsRed fluorescent protein mammalian codon-optimized
   4381..4969    +  misc_feature   WPRE: woodchuck hepatitis virus posttranscriptional regulatory element
   4986..5054    +  CDS            nef (fragment): NEF_HV1Z2 - Experimental evidence at protein level: Swiss-Prot protein existence level 1. Extracellular Nef protein targets CD4(+) T-lymphocytes for apoptosis by interacting with CXCR4 surface receptors. From Human immunodeficiency virus type 1 group M subtype D (isolate Z2/CDC-Z34) (HIV-1).
   5056..5289    +  LTR            3' LTR (ΔU3): self-inactivating 3' long terminal repeat (LTR) from HIV-1
   5361..5482    +  polyA_signal   SV40 poly(A) signal: SV40 polyadenylation signal
   5522..5657    +  rep_origin     SV40 ori: SV40 origin of replication
   5678..5696    -  promoter       T7 promoter: promoter for bacteriophage T7 RNA polymerase
   5704..5859    +  CDS            lacZα (fragment): LacZα fragment of β-galactosidase; lacZ fragment
   5864..6292    +  rep_origin     f1 ori (sequence partly withheld): f1 bacteriophage origin of replication; arrow indicates direction of (+) strand synthesis
   6345..6449    +  promoter       AmpR promoter: bla
   6450..7310    +  CDS            AmpR: β-lactamase; bla; confers resistance to ampicillin, carbenicillin, and related antibiotics
   7481..8069    +  rep_origin     ori: high-copy-number ColE1/pMB1/pBR322/pUC origin of replication
   8252..8344    +  CDS            lacI (fragment): lac repressor; lacI; The lac repressor binds to the lac operator to inhibit transcription in E. coli. This inhibition can be relieved by adding lactose or isopropyl-β-D-thiogalactopyranoside (IPTG).
   8357..8378    +  protein_bind   CAP binding site: CAP binding activates transcription in the presence of cAMP. E. coli catabolite activator protein
   8393..8423    +  promoter       lac promoter: promoter for the E. coli lac operon
   8427..8449    +  protein_bind   lac operator (fragment): The lac repressor binds to the lac operator to inhibit transcription in E. coli. This inhibition can be relieved by adding lactose or isopropyl-β-D-thiogalactopyranoside (IPTG). lac repressor encoded by lacI
   8492..8510    +  promoter       T3 promoter: promoter for bacteriophage T3 RNA polymerase
   8611..8990    +  enhancer       CMV enhancer: human cytomegalovirus immediate early enhancer
   8991..9194    +  promoter       CMV promoter: human cytomegalovirus (CMV) immediate early promoter
   9209..9389    +  LTR            5' LTR (truncated): truncated 5' long terminal repeat (LTR) from HIV-1
   9436..9561    +  misc_feature   HIV-1 Ψ: packaging signal of human immunodeficiency virus type 1
   9545..9908    +  CDS            HIV-1 gag (fragment): gag protein from human immunodeficiency virus 1; gag
  10054..10287   +  misc_feature   RRE: The Rev response element (RRE) of HIV-1 allows for Rev-dependent mRNA export from the nucleus to the cytoplasm.
  10664..10764   +  CDS            Rev (fragment): human immunodeficiency virus 1 (HIV-1) Rev protein; rev; enhances nuclear export of unspliced and incompletely spliced viral mRNAs
  10783..10900   +  misc_feature   cPPT/CTS: central polypurine tract and central termination sequence of HIV-1
