[The description below was written by a language model from this plasmid's Addgene catalogue record and pLannotate feature annotations shown in this document.]
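Description:
pCCL-MUC5ACPromoter-FLuc-CMV-RLuc-dsRed2 is an 11.6 kb third-generation-style, self-inactivating HIV-1 lentiviral transfer plasmid that serves as a dual-luciferase reporter of MUC5AC promoter activity in mammalian cells. It was made by inserting a 1,059 bp human MUC5AC promoter fragment between XhoI and BamHI sites of the promoterless parent pCCL-NoPromoter-FLuc-CMV-RLuc-dsRed2. In bacteria it is maintained through a high-copy ColE1/pUC origin and selected with ampicillin (AmpR). An f1 origin, lac/T3/T7 remnants and an SV40 origin and poly(A) signal are also present in the backbone.

The viral genome is transcribed from a chimeric CMV enhancer/promoter fused to a truncated 5' LTR, which makes packaging Tat-independent. It carries the Ψ packaging signal with a gag fragment, the RRE for Rev-dependent export, cPPT/CTS, a WPRE to enhance transcript expression, and a ΔU3 3' LTR that inactivates LTR promoter activity after integration.

Between cPPT and WPRE lie two cassettes. The MUC5AC promoter is not itself annotated in the feature table, but the unannotated region upstream of the luc+ coding sequence is consistent with its position, and it drives firefly luciferase. An internal CMV enhancer/promoter constitutively drives human codon-optimised Renilla luciferase followed by DsRed2. The record does not state how these two reading frames are linked.

Firefly signal thus reports MUC5AC transcription, a marker of mucus-secreting airway cells. Renilla provides a constitutive normalisation signal, and DsRed2 allows transduced cells to be identified or sorted. The plasmid belongs to a lentiviral toolkit for monitoring airway epithelial cell differentiation by bioluminescence.
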