Addgene plasmid #215327: pCCL-MUC5ACPromoter-FLuc-CMV-RLuc-dsRed2
Purpose: Lentiviral mammalian vector with firefly luciferase reporter for MUC5AC expression; renilla luciferase and dsRed2 reporter under CMV promoter.
Depositing lab: Rob Hynds. Depositing organization: University College London. Publication: A lentiviral toolkit to monitor airway epithelial cell differentiation using bioluminescence. Orr JC, Laali A, Durrenberger PF, Lazarus KA, El Mdawar MB, Janes SM, Hynds RE. Am J Physiol Lung Cell Mol Physiol. 2024 Oct 1;327(4):L587-L599. doi: 10.1152/ajplung.00047.2024. Epub 2024 Aug 13. PubMed 39137525.
Backbone
  Vector backbone: pCCL-NoPromoter-FLuc-CMV-RLuc-dsRed2
  Backbone size w/o insert (bp): 10530
  Total vector size (bp): 11589
  Vector type: Mammalian Expression, Lentiviral, Luciferase
Growth in bacteria
  Bacterial resistance: Ampicillin, 100 μg/mL
  Growth temperature: 37°C
  Growth strain: NEB Stable
  Copy number: Unknown
Gene/Insert
  Gene/Insert name: MUC5AC Promoter
  Species: H. sapiens (human)
  Insert size (bp): 1059
  Promoter: MUC5AC
  Cloning method: Restriction Enzyme; 5′ cloning site XhoI (not destroyed); 3′ cloning site BamHI (not destroyed)
  Sequencing primers: 5′ AATTGTCTCGAGACTCACTGGGACCTTTCTGT; 3′ AATTCAGGATCCCAGCTTCCTCCGGCCAACAC
Terms and licenses: Academic/Nonprofit Terms; Industry Terms: Not Available to Industry
Depositor comments: Please visit https://doi.org/10.1101/2024.02.09.579635 for bioRxiv preprint.
How to cite: pCCL-MUC5ACPromoter-FLuc-CMV-RLuc-dsRed2 was a gift from Rob Hynds (Addgene plasmid # 215327 ; http://n2t.net/addgene:215327 ; RRID:Addgene_215327)
